Addgene plasmid #72416: pJK403
Purpose: Produces Acetobacter aceti 1023 Est07, N-terminal His6 tag
Depositing lab: T. J. Kappock. Depositing organization: Washington University in Saint Louis.
Backbone
  Vector backbone: pET28a
  Backbone size w/o insert (bp): 5369
  Total vector size (bp): 6284
  Vector type: Bacterial Expression
Growth in bacteria
  Bacterial resistance: Kanamycin, 50 μg/mL
  Growth temperature: 37°C
  Growth strain: DH5alpha
  Copy number: Unknown
Gene/Insert
  Gene/Insert name: arylesterase (alt names: est07; AAC0868; AZ09_08505)
  Species: Acetobacter aceti 1023
  GenBank ID: KDE20333.1 WP_042787680.1
  Promoter: T7
  Tag / fusion protein: His6 (N terminal on backbone)
  Cloning method: Restriction Enzyme; 5′ cloning site NdeI (not destroyed); 3′ cloning site EcoRI (not destroyed)
  Sequencing primers: 5′ T7 promoter; 3′ T7 terminator
Terms and licenses: Academic/Nonprofit Terms; Industry Terms: Not Available to Industry
How to cite: pJK403 was a gift from T. J. Kappock (Addgene plasmid # 72416 ; http://n2t.net/addgene:72416 ; RRID:Addgene_72416)
