[The description below was written by a language model from this plasmid's Addgene catalogue record and pLannotate feature annotations shown in this document.]
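Description:
pJK403 is a 6,284 bp bacterial expression plasmid built on the pET28a backbone for producing the arylesterase Est07 (also recorded as est07, AAC0868 or AZ09_08505) from Acetobacter aceti 1023 with an N-terminal His6 tag. It is propagated in E. coli under kanamycin selection, conferred by an aph(3')-Ia aminoglycoside phosphotransferase gene. Replication relies on a ColE1/pMB1-type origin accompanied by the rop gene and the bom mobility region from pBR322; the catalogue lists copy number as unknown. An f1 phage origin is also present. The short tetracycline-resistance and AmpR promoter fragments in the feature table appear to be nonfunctional backbone remnants.

The est07 coding sequence was inserted between the NdeI and EcoRI sites, both retained, which places it in frame behind the backbone-encoded leader. In the annotation this leader appears as a short His-tag match (labelled as a capTEV fragment) followed by a thrombin cleavage site, so the affinity tag can in principle be removed after purification. The insert itself is not annotated but occupies the gap between the thrombin site and the downstream vector elements. Transcription is driven by a T7 promoter with an adjacent lac operator and the T7 gene 10 ribosome binding site, and ends at the T7 terminator. The plasmid-borne lacI gene supplies repressor, so expression is held off until IPTG induction in a host providing T7 RNA polymerase. A His-tag fragment downstream of the insert corresponds to the optional C-terminal tag of pET28a; the record lists only the N-terminal tag, so it is presumably not translated as part of the product. The construct is intended for overexpression and metal-affinity purification of recombinant Est07.
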