Features (pLannotate 1.2.2; 20 found; start..end, strand, type, name):
     12..467     +  rep_origin     f1 ori (sequence partly withheld): f1 bacteriophage origin of replication; arrow indicates direction of (+) strand synthesis
    494..551     +  promoter       AmpR promoter (fragment): bla
    560..1375    -  CDS            KanR: aminoglycoside phosphotransferase; aph(3')-Ia; confers resistance to kanamycin in bacteria or G418 (Geneticin®) in eukaryotes
   1497..2085    +  rep_origin     ori: high-copy-number ColE1/pMB1/pBR322/pUC origin of replication
   2271..2413    -  misc_feature   bom: basis of mobility region from pBR322
   2515..2706    -  CDS            rop: Rop protein, which maintains plasmids at low copy number; rop
   2723..3103    +  CDS            YPB1_ECOLX: Protein predicted: Swiss-Prot protein existence level 4. From Escherichia coli.
   3175..3466    -  CDS            TcR (fragment): tetracycline efflux protein; tet; confers resistance to tetracycline
   3481..3502    -  protein_bind   CAP binding site: CAP binding activates transcription in the presence of cAMP. E. coli catabolite activator protein
   3515..4597    -  CDS            lacI: lac repressor; lacI; The lac repressor binds to the lac operator to inhibit transcription in E. coli. This inhibition can be relieved by adding lactose or isopropyl-β-D-thiogalactopyranoside (IPTG).
   4598..4675    -  promoter       lacI promoter: lacI
   4683..4962    -  CDS            TcR (fragment): tetracycline efflux protein; tet; confers resistance to tetracycline
   4984..5002    +  promoter       T7 promoter: promoter for bacteriophage T7 RNA polymerase
   5003..5027    +  protein_bind   lac operator: The lac repressor binds to the lac operator to inhibit transcription in E. coli. This inhibition can be relieved by adding lactose or isopropyl-β-D-thiogalactopyranoside (IPTG). lac repressor encoded by lacI
   5042..5064    +  RBS            RBS: efficient ribosome binding site from bacteriophage T7 gene 10 (Olins and Rangwala, 1989)
   5083..5099    +  CDS            capTEV™ (fragment): composite tag for in vivo biotinylation, TEV protease cleavage, and 6xHis tagging
   5110..5127    +  CDS            thrombin site: thrombin recognition and cleavage site
   6128..6145    +  CDS            9xHis (fragment): 9xHis affinity tag
   6155..6204    +  CDS            SET1 (fragment): solubility-enhancement tag derived from T7 phage gene 10B
   6212..6259    +  terminator     T7 terminator: transcription terminator for bacteriophage T7 RNA polymerase
>Addgene plasmid #72416 | pJK403 | depositor full sequence | sequence record 135537 | pJK403 sequence 6284 bps
TGGCGAATGGG
[124 nt withheld, positions 12-135]
C
[91 nt withheld, positions 137-227]
A
[49 nt withheld, positions 229-277]
CCTTTGACGTTGGAGTCCACGTTCTTT
[37 nt withheld, positions 305-341]
ACCCTATCTCGGTCTATTCTTTTGATTTATAAGGGATTTTGCCGATTTCGGCCTATTGGTTAAAAAATGA
GCTGATTTAACAAAAATTTAACGCGAATTTTAACAAAATATTAACGTTTACAATTTCAGGTGGCACTTTT
CGGGGAAATGTGCGCGGAACCCCTATTTGTTTATTTTTCTAAATACATTCAAATATGTATCCGCTCATGA
ATTAATTCTTAGAAAAACTCATCGAGCATCAAATGAAACTGCAATTTATTCATATCAGGATTATCAATAC
CATATTTTTGAAAAAGCCGTTTCTGTAATGAAGGAGAAAACTCACCGAGGCAGTTCCATAGGATGGCAAG
ATCCTGGTATCGGTCTGCGATTCCGACTCGTCCAACATCAATACAACCTATTAATTTCCCCTCGTCAAAA
ATAAGGTTATCAAGTGAGAAATCACCATGAGTGACGACTGAATCCGGTGAGAATGGCAAAAGTTTATGCA
TTTCTTTCCAGACTTGTTCAACAGGCCAGCCATTACGCTCGTCATCAAAATCACTCGCATCAACCAAACC
GTTATTCATTCGTGATTGCGCCTGAGCGAGACGAAATACGCGATCGCTGTTAAAAGGACAATTACAAACA
GGAATCGAATGCAACCGGCGCAGGAACACTGCCAGCGCATCAACAATATTTTCACCTGAATCAGGATATT
CTTCTAATACCTGGAATGCTGTTTTCCCGGGGATCGCAGTGGTGAGTAACCATGCATCATCAGGAGTACG
GATAAAATGCTTGATGGTCGGAAGAGGCATAAATTCCGTCAGCCAGTTTAGTCTGACCATCTCATCTGTA
ACATCATTGGCAACGCTACCTTTGCCATGTTTCAGAAACAACTCTGGCGCATCGGGCTTCCCATACAATC
GATAGATTGTCGCACCTGATTGCCCGACATTATCGCGAGCCCATTTATACCCATATAAATCAGCATCCAT
GTTGGAATTTAATCGCGGCCTAGAGCAAGACGTTTCCCGTTGAATATGGCTCATAACACCCCTTGTATTA
CTGTTTATGTAAGCAGACAGTTTTATTGTTCATGACCAAAATCCCTTAACGTGAGTTTTCGTTCCACTGA
GCGTCAGACCCCGTAGAAAAGATCAAAGGATCTTCTTGAGATCCTTTTTTTCTGCGCGTAATCTGCTGCT
TGCAAACAAAAAAACCACCGCTACCAGCGGTGGTTTGTTTGCCGGATCAAGAGCTACCAACTCTTTTTCC
GAAGGTAACTGGCTTCAGCAGAGCGCAGATACCAAATACTGTCCTTCTAGTGTAGCCGTAGTTAGGCCAC
CACTTCAAGAACTCTGTAGCACCGCCTACATACCTCGCTCTGCTAATCCTGTTACCAGTGGCTGCTGCCA
GTGGCGATAAGTCGTGTCTTACCGGGTTGGACTCAAGACGATAGTTACCGGATAAGGCGCAGCGGTCGGG
CTGAACGGGGGGTTCGTGCACACAGCCCAGCTTGGAGCGAACGACCTACACCGAACTGAGATACCTACAG
CGTGAGCTATGAGAAAGCGCCACGCTTCCCGAAGGGAGAAAGGCGGACAGGTATCCGGTAAGCGGCAGGG
TCGGAACAGGAGAGCGCACGAGGGAGCTTCCAGGGGGAAACGCCTGGTATCTTTATAGTCCTGTCGGGTT
TCGCCACCTCTGACTTGAGCGTCGATTTTTGTGATGCTCGTCAGGGGGGCGGAGCCTATGGAAAAACGCC
AGCAACGCGGCCTTTTTACGGTTCCTGGCCTTTTGCTGGCCTTTTGCTCACATGTTCTTTCCTGCGTTAT
CCCCTGATTCTGTGGATAACCGTATTACCGCCTTTGAGTGAGCTGATACCGCTCGCCGCAGCCGAACGAC
CGAGCGCAGCGAGTCAGTGAGCGAGGAAGCGGAAGAGCGCCTGATGCGGTATTTTCTCCTTACGCATCTG
TGCGGTATTTCACACCGCATATATGGTGCACTCTCAGTACAATCTGCTCTGATGCCGCATAGTTAAGCCA
GTATACACTCCGCTATCGCTACGTGACTGGGTCATGGCTGCGCCCCGACACCCGCCAACACCCGCTGACG
CGCCCTGACGGGCTTGTCTGCTCCCGGCATCCGCTTACAGACAAGCTGTGACCGTCTCCGGGAGCTGCAT
GTGTCAGAGGTTTTCACCGTCATCACCGAAACGCGCGAGGCAGCTGCGGTAAAGCTCATCAGCGTGGTCG
TGAAGCGATTCACAGATGTCTGCCTGTTCATCCGCGTCCAGCTCGTTGAGTTTCTCCAGAAGCGTTAATG
TCTGGCTTCTGATAAAGCGGGCCATGTTAAGGGCGGTTTTTTCCTGTTTGGTCACTGATGCCTCCGTGTA
AGGGGGATTTCTGTTCATGGGGGTAATGATACCGATGAAACGAGAGAGGATGCTCACGATACGGGTTACT
GATGATGAACATGCCCGGTTACTGGAACGTTGTGAGGGTAAACAACTGGCGGTATGGATGCGGCGGGACC
AGAGAAAAATCACTCAGGGTCAATGCCAGCGCTTCGTTAATACAGATGTAGGTGTTCCACAGGGTAGCCA
GCAGCATCCTGCGATGCAGATCCGGAACATAATGGTGCAGGGCGCTGACTTCCGCGTTTCCAGACTTTAC
GAAACACGGAAACCGAAGACCATTCATGTTGTTGCTCAGGTCGCAGACGTTTTGCAGCAGCAGTCGCTTC
ACGTTCGCTCGCGTATCGGTGATTCATTCTGCTAACCAGTAAGGCAACCCCGCCAGCCTAGCCGGGTCCT
CAACGACAGGAGCACGATCATGCGCACCCGTGGGGCCGCCATGCCGGCGATAATGGCCTGCTTCTCGCCG
AAACGTTTGGTGGCGGGACCAGTGACGAAGGCTTGAGCGAGGGCGTGCAAGATTCCGAATACCGCAAGCG
ACAGGCCGATCATCGTCGCGCTCCAGCGAAAGCGGTCCTCGCCGAAAATGACCCAGAGCGCTGCCGGCAC
CTGTCCTACGAGTTGCATGATAAAGAAGACAGTCATAAGTGCGGCGACGATAGTCATGCCCCGCGCCCAC
CGGAAGGAGCTGACTGGGTTGAAGGCTCTCAAGGGCATCGGTCGAGATCCCGGTGCCTAATGAGTGAGCT
AACTTACATTAATTGCGTTGCGCTCACTGCCCGCTTTCCAGTCGGGAAACCTGTCGTGCCAGCTGCATTA
ATGAATCGGCCAACGCGCGGGGAGAGGCGGTTTGCGTATTGGGCGCCAGGGTGGTTTTTCTTTTCACCAG
TGAGACGGGCAACAGCTGATTGCCCTTCACCGCCTGGCCCTGAGAGAGTTGCAGCAAGCGGTCCACGCTG
GTTTGCCCCAGCAGGCGAAAATCCTGTTTGATGGTGGTTAACGGCGGGATATAACATGAGCTGTCTTCGG
TATCGTCGTATCCCACTACCGAGATATCCGCACCAACGCGCAGCCCGGACTCGGTAATGGCGCGCATTGC
GCCCAGCGCCATCTGATCGTTGGCAACCAGCATCGCAGTGGGAACGATGCCCTCATTCAGCATTTGCATG
GTTTGTTGAAAACCGGACATGGCACTCCAGTCGCCTTCCCGTTCCGCTATCGGCTGAATTTGATTGCGAG
TGAGATATTTATGCCAGCCAGCCAGACGCAGACGCGCCGAGACAGAACTTAATGGGCCCGCTAACAGCGC
GATTTGCTGGTGACCCAATGCGACCAGATGCTCCACGCCCAGTCGCGTACCGTCTTCATGGGAGAAAATA
ATACTGTTGATGGGTGTCTGGTCAGAGACATCAAGAAATAACGCCGGAACATTAGTGCAGGCAGCTTCCA
CAGCAATGGCATCCTGGTCATCCAGCGGATAGTTAATGATCAGCCCACTGACGCGTTGCGCGAGAAGATT
GTGCACCGCCGCTTTACAGGCTTCGACGCCGCTTCGTTCTACCATCGACACCACCACGCTGGCACCCAGT
TGATCGGCGCGAGATTTAATCGCCGCGACAATTTGCGACGGCGCGTGCAGGGCCAGACTGGAGGTGGCAA
CGCCAATCAGCAACGACTGTTTGCCCGCCAGTTGTTGTGCCACGCGGTTGGGAATGTAATTCAGCTCCGC
CATCGCCGCTTCCACTTTTTCCCGCGTTTTCGCAGAAACGTGGCTGGCCTGGTTCACCACGCGGGAAACG
GTCTGATAAGAGACACCGGCATACTCTGCGACATCGTATAACGTTACTGGTTTCACATTCACCACCCTGA
ATTGACTCTCTTCCGGGCGCTATCATGCCATACCGCGAAAGGTTTTGCGCCATTCGATGGTGTCCGGGAT
CTCGACGCTCTCCCTTATGCGACTCCTGCATTAGGAAGCAGCCCAGTAGTAGGTTGAGGCCGTTGAGCAC
CGCCGCCGCAAGGAATGGTGCATGCAAGGAGATGGCGCCCAACAGTCCCCCGGCCACGGGGCCTGCCACC
ATACCCACGCCGAAACAAGCGCTCATGAGCCCGAAGTGGCGAGCCCGATCTTCCCCATCGGTGATGTCGG
CGATATAGGCGCCAGCAACCGCACCTGTGGCGCCGGTGATGCCGGCCACGATGCGTCCGGCGTAGAGGAT
CGAGATCTCGATCCCGCGAAATTAATACGACTCACTATAGGGGAATTGTGAGCGGATAACAATTCCCCTC
TAGAAATAATTTTGTTTAACTTTAAGAAGGAGATATACCATGGGCAGCAGCCATCATCATCATCATCACA
GCAGCGGCCTGGTGCCGCGCGGCAGCCATATGCCAAAATCAGTAGTTAATCCCGAATTTCTTCCCACTCT
TGAGAAAATGCCATCTTTTGATGGTCTTTCATCGCTCTCACTTCCAGAAGTGCGAGAGGTTTTTCTAACA
TCTGTGCGCCTTATTGAAGGGCGGCCTCTGCCAGATGTTGTAACGCGGGAAGAATACGTGCCGGGGTTGA
ATAATGCCCCAGATGTACGCGTGATTGTTTATACGCCACGTAATGTACAGCCCAATGCACCGGCCATGGT
TTATATTCATGGTGGTGGCCTTGTTTCTGGTCATCCTGAAGTGGATGATCCCAAATGCCAGAAACTGGCC
AGTGATCTGGGCTTTCAGGTTTTCTCCGTAGATTACCGCCTGGCACCAGAAGTGAAATATCCCGGTGCAA
TTGAAGATTGTTATGCCGTGCTGAAATGGGTGCATGACAATGCTAGCAAGCTTGGCATCTCGCGTGATAA
GGTTGCGGTTGCGGGTGAAAGTGCAGGCGGTGGTTTAAGTGCAGCGCTAAGCCTGATGGCGCGTGACAAA
AAAGAATACAAGCTGGCTTTTCAGTTGCTCATTTACCCCATGCTGGATGACCGCACTGCAATAAATAGTG
ATCCGGGCGCCAATTTTGGTGAATTTGTCTGGACACGGTCGGCCAACAAATATGCATGGCAGGCGTATCT
GGGGGATAAAGCAGGTGGGCCGCAAACACCACCTTATGCCGCTGCGGGCCGCGCAACTGATCTGGCAGGT
CTGCCCCCTACTTTTATTGGTGTGGGATCAATGGATCTTTTCTTGAAGGAAGATCTGGATTACGCAACTC
GTCTGATGGCTGCGGCTGTGCCAACAGAAGTTATGGTAGTGCCCGGCGCGTATCATGTTTTTGACATGTA
TGTGCCAGATGCTGAACTTTCTCGCAGGTTTATGGATGCCTACTGCGCAGCCCTTAAACGTACACTAAAT
CTGTAAGAATTCGAGCTCCGTCGACAAGCTTGCGGCCGCACTCGAGCACCACCACCACCACCACTGAGAT
CCGGCTGCTAACAAAGCCCGAAAGGAAGCTGAGTTGGCTGCTGCCACCGCTGAGCAATAACTAGCATAAC
CCCTTGGGGCCTCTAAACGGGTCTTGAGGGGTTTTTTGCTGAAAGGAGGAACTATATCCGGAT
