>Addgene plasmid #72416 | pJK403 | addgene partial sequence | sequence record 138152 | T7 5'-TAATACGACTCACTATAGGG-3'
TTTTGTTTAACTTTAAGAAGGAGATATACCATGGGCAGCAGCCATCATCATCATCATCACAGCAGCGGCC
TGGTGCCGCGCGGCAGCCATATGCCAAAATCAGTAGTTAATCCCGAATTTCTTCCCACTCTTGAGAAAAT
GCCATCTTTTGATGGTCTTTCATCGCTCTCACTTCCAGAAGTGCGAGAGGTTTTTCTAACATCTGTGCGC
CTTATTGAAGGGCGGCCTCTGCCAGATGTTGTAACGCGGGAAGAATACGTGCCGGGGTTGAATAATGCCC
CAGATGTACGCGTGATTGTTTATACGCCACGTAATGTACAGCCCAATGCACCGGCCATGGTTTATATTCA
TGGTGGTGGCCTTGTTTCTGGTCATCCTGAAGTGGATGATCCCAAATGCCAGAAACTGGCCAGTGATCTG
GGCTTTCAGGTTTTCTCCGTAGATTACCGCCTGGCACCAGAAGTGAAATATCCCGGTGCAATTGAAGATT
GTTATGCCGTGCTGAAATGGGTGCATGACAATGCTAGCAAGCTTGGCATCTCGCGTGATAAGGTTGCGGT
TGCGGGTGAAAGTGCAGGCGGTGGTTTAAGTGCAGCGCTAAGCCTGATGGCGCGTGACAAAAAAGAATAC
AAGCTGGCTTTTCAGTTGCTCATTTACCCCATGCTGGATGACCGCACTGCAATAAATAGTGATCCGGGCG
CCAATTTTGGTGAATTTGTCTGGACACGGTCGGCCAACAAATATGCATGGCAGGCGTATCTGGGGGATAA
AGCAGGTGGGCCGCAAACACCACCTTATGCCGCTGCGGGCCGCGCAACTGATCTGGCAGGTCTGCCCCCT
ACTTTTATTGGTGTGGGATCAATGGATCTTTTCTTGAAGGAAGATCTGGATTACGCAACTCGTCTGATGG
CTGCGGCTGTGCCAACAGAAGTTATGGTAGTGCCCGGCGCGTATCATGTTTTTGACATGTATGTGCCAGA
TGCTGAACTTTCTCGCAGGTTTATGGATGCCTACTGC
