>Addgene plasmid #72416 | pJK403 | addgene partial sequence | sequence record 138153 | T7term 5'-GCTAGTTATTGCTCAGCGG-3'
TTCGGGCTTTGTTAGCAGCCGGATCTCAGTGGTGGTGGTGGTGGTGCTCGAGTGCGGCCGCAAGCTTGTC
GACGGAGCTCGAATTCTTACAGATTTAGTGTACGTTTAAGGGCTGCGCAGTAGGCATCCATAAACCTGCG
AGAAAGTTCAGCATCTGGCACATACATGTCAAAAACATGATACGCGCCGGGCACTACCATAACTTCTGTT
GGCACAGCCGCAGCCATCAGACGAGTTGCGTAATCCAGATCTTCCTTCAAGAAAAGATCCATTGATCCCA
CACCAATAAAAGTAGGGGGCAGACCTGCCAGATCAGTTGCGCGGCCCGCAGCGGCATAAGGTGGTGTTTG
CGGCCCACCTGCTTTATCCCCCAGATACGCCTGCCATGCATATTTGTTGGCCGACCGTGTCCAGACAAAT
TCACCAAAATTGGCGCCCGGATCACTATTTATTGCAGTGCGGTCATCCAGCATGGGGTAAATGAGCAACT
GAAAAGCCAGCTTGTATTCTTTTTTGTCACGCGCCATCAGGCTTAGCGCTGCACTTAAACCACCGCCTGC
ACTTTCACCCGCAACCGCAACCTTATCACGCGAGATGCCAAGCTTGCTAGCATTGTCATGCACCCATTTC
AGCACGGCATAACAATCTTCAATTGCACCGGGATATTTCACTTCTGGTGCCAGGCGGTAATCTACGGAGA
AAACCTGAAAGCCCAGATCACTGGCCAGTTTCTGGCATTTGGGATCATCCACTTCAGGATGACCAGAA
